>Addgene plasmid #87902 | pUC57 DYSF, alt exon 1a | addgene full sequence | sequence record 174261 | Addgene NGS Result
TTGGGTAACGCCAGGGTTTTCCCAGTCACGACGTTGTAAAACGACGGCCAGTGAATTGACGCGTATGCTG
TGCTGCCTGCTGGTGAGGGCCAGCAACCTCCCCAGTGCGAAGAAGGACCGGCGCAGCGACCCTGTCGCAA
GCCTGACTTTCCGAGGGGTGAAGAAGAGAACCAAAGTCATCAAGAACAGCGTGAACCCTGTATGGAATGA
GGGATTTGAATGGGACCTCAAGGGCATCCCCCTGGACCAGGGCTCTGAGCTTCATGTGGTGGTCAAAGAC
CATGAGACGATGGGGAGGAACAGGTTCCTGGGGGAAGCCAAGGTCCCACTCCGAGAGGTCCTCGCCACCC
CTAGTCTGTCCGCCAGCTTCAATGCCCCCCTGCTGGACACCAAGAAGCAGCCCACAGGGGCCTCGCTGGT
CCTGCAGGTGTCCTACACACCGCTGCCTGGAGCTGTGCCCCTGTTCCCGCCCCCTACTCCTCTGGAGCCC
TCCCCGACTCTGCCTGACCTGGATGTAGTGGCAGACACAGGAGGAGAGGAAGACACAGAGGACCAGGGAC
TCACTGGAGATGAGGCGGAGCCATTCCTGGATCAAAGCGGAGGCCCGGGGGCTCCCACCACCCCAAGGAA
ACTACCTTCACGTCCTCCGCCCCACTACCCCGGGATCAAAAGAAAGCGAAGTGCGCCTACATCTAGAAAG
CTGCTGTCAGACAAACCGCAGGATTTCCAGATCAGGGTCCAGGTGATCGAGGGGCGCCAGCTGCCGGGGG
TGAACATCAAGCCTGTGGTCAAGGTTACCGCTGCAGGGCAGACCAAGCGGACGCGGATCCACAAGGGAAA
CAGCCCACTCTTCAATGAGACTCTTTTCTTCAACTTGTTTGACTCTCCTGGGGAGCTGTTTGATGAGCCC
ATCTTTATCACGGTGGTAGACTCTCGTTCTCTCAGGACAGATGCTCTCCTCGGGGAGTTCCGGATGGACG
TGGGCACCATTTACAGAGAGCCCCGGCACGCCTATCTCAGGAAGTGGCTGCTGCTCTCAGACCCTGATGA
CTTCTCTGCTGGGGCCAGAGGCTACCTGAAAACAAGCCTTTGTGTGCTGGGGCCTGGGGACGAAGCGCCT
CTGGAGAGAAAAGACCCCTCTGAAGACAAGGAGGACATTGAAAGCAACCTGCTCCGGCCCACAGGCGTAG
CCCTGCGAGGAGCCCACTTCTGCCTGAAGGTCTTCCGGGCCGAGGACTTGCCGCAGATGGACGATGCCGT
GATGGACAACGTGAAACAGATCTTTGGCTTCGAGAGTAACAAGAAGAACTTGGTGGACCCCTTTGTGGAG
GTCAGCTTTGCGGGGAAAATGCTGTGCAGCAAGATCTTGGAGAAGACGGCCAACCCTCAGTGGAACCAGA
ACATCACACTGCCTGCCATGTTTCCCTCCATGTGCGAAAAAATGAGGATTCGTATCATAGACTGGGACCG
CCTGACTCACAATGACATCGTGGCTACCACCTACCTGAGTATGTCGAAAATCTCTGCCCCTGGAGGAGAA
ATAGAAGTGGATGACTACCTGGGCTTCCTCCCCACTTTTGGGCCCTGCTACATCAACCTCTATGGCAGTC
CCAGAGAGTTCACAGGCTTCCCAGACCCCTACACAGAGCTCAACACAGGCAAGGGGGAAGGTGTGGCTTA
TCGTGGCCGGCTTCTGCTCTCCCTGGAGACCAAGCTGGTGGAGCACAGTGAACAGAAGGTGGAGGACCTT
CCTGCGGATGACATCCTCCGGGTGGAGAAGTACCTTAGGAGGCGCAAGTACTCCCTGTTTGCGGCCTTCT
ACTCAGCCACCATGCTGCAGGATGTGGATGACGCCATCCAGTTTGAGGTCAGCATCGGGAACTACGGGAA
CAAGTTCGACATGACCTGCCTGCCGCTGGCCTCCACCACTCAGTACAGCCGTGCAGTCTTTGACGGGTGC
CACTACTACTACCTACCCTGGGGTAACGTGAAACCCGTGGTGGTGCTGTCATCCTACTGGGAGGACATCA
GCCATAGAATCGAGACTCAGAACCAGCTGCTTGGGATTGCTGACCGGCTGGAAGCTGGCCTGGAGCAGGT
CCACCTGGCCCTGAAGGCGCAGTGCTCCACGGAGGACGTGGACTCGCTGGTGGCTCAGCTGACGGATGAG
CTCATCGCAGGCTGCAGCCAGCCTCTGGGTGACATCCATGAGACACCCTCTGCCACCCACCTGGACCAGT
ACCTGTACCAGCTGCGCACCCATCACCTGAGCCAAATCACTGAGGCTGCCCTGGCCCTGAAGCTCGGCCA
CAGTGAGCTCCCTGCAGCTCTGGAGCAGGCGGAGGACTGGCTCCTGCGTCTGCGTGCCCTGGCAGAGGAG
CCCCAGAACAGCCTGCCGGACATCGTCATCTGGATGCTGCAGGGAGACAAGCGTGTGGCATACCAGCGGG
TGCCTGCCCACCAAGTCCTCTTCTCCCGGCGGGGTGCCAACTACTGTGGCAAGAATTGTGGGAAGCTACA
GACAATCTTTCTGAAATATCCGATGGAGAAGGTGCCTGGCGCCCGGATGCCAGTGCAGATACGGGTCAAG
CTGTGGTTTGGGCTCTCTGTGGATGAGAAGGAGTTCAACCAGTTTGCTGAGGGGAAGCTGTCTGTCTTTG
CTGAAACCTATGAGAACGAGACTAAGTTGGCCCTTGTTGGGAACTGGGGCACAACGGGCCTCACCTACCC
CAAGTTTTCTGACGTCACGGGCAAGATCAAGCTACCCAAGGACAGCTTCCGCCCCTCGGCCGGCTGGACC
TGGGCTGGAGATTGGTTCGTGTGCCCGGAGAAGACTCTGCTCCATGACATGGACGCCGGTCACCTGAGCT
TCGTGGAAGAGGTGTTTGAGAACCAGACCCGGCTTCCCGGAGGCCAGTGGATCTACATGAGTGACAACTA
CACCGATGTGAACGGGGAGAAGGTGCTTCCCAAGGATGACATTGAGTGCCCACTGGGCTGGAAGTGGGAA
GATGAGGAATGGTCCACAGACCTCAACCGGGCTGTCGATGAGCAAGGCTGGGAGTATAGCATCACCATCC
CCCCGGAGCGGAAGCCGAAGCACTGGGTCCCTGCTGAGAAGATGTACTACACACACCGACGGCGGCGCTG
GGTGCGCCTGCGCAGGAGGGATCTCAGCCAAATGGAAGCACTGAAAAGGCACAGGCAGGCGGAGGCGGAG
GGCGAGGGCTGGGAGTACGCCTCTCTTTTTGGCTGGAAGTTCCACCTCGAGTACCGCAAGACAGATGCCT
TCCGCCGCCGCCGCTGGCGCCGTCGCATGGAGCCACTGGAGAAGACGGGGCCTGCAGCTGTGTTTGCCCT
TGAGGGGGCCCTGGGCGGCGTGATGGATGACAAGAGTGAAGATTCCATGTCCGTCTCCACCTTGAGCTTC
GGTGTGAACAGACCCACGATTTCCTGCATATTCGACTATGGGAACCGCTACCATCTACGCTGCTACATGT
ACCAGGCCCGGGACCTGGCTGCGATGGACAAGGACTCTTTTTCTGATCCCTATGCCATCGTCTCCTTCCT
GCACCAGAGCCAGAAGACGGTGGTGGTGAAGAACACCCTTAACCCCACCTGGGACCAGACGCTCATCTTC
TACGAGATCGAGATCTTTGGCGAGCCGGCCACAGTTGCTGAGCAACCGCCCAGCATTGTGGTGGAGCTGT
ACGACCATGACACTTATGGTGCAGACGAGTTTATGGGTCGCTGCATCTGTCAACCGAGTCTGGAACGGAT
GCCACGGCTGGCCTGGTTCCCACTGACGAGGGGCAGCCAGCCGTCGGGGGAGCTGCTGGCCTCTTTTGAG
CTCATCCAGAGAGAGAAGCCGGCCATCCACCATATTCCTGGTTTTGAGGTGCAGGAGACATCAAGGATCC
TGGATGAGTCTGAGGACACAGACCTGCCCTACCCACCACCCCAGAGGGAGGCCAACATCTACATGGTTCC
TCAGAACATCAAGCCAGCGCTCCAGCGTACCGCCATCGAGATCCTGGCATGGGGCCTGCGGAACATGAAG
AGTTACCAGCTGGCCAACATCTCCTCCCCCAGCCTCGTGGTAGAGTGTGGGGGCCAGACGGTGCAGTCCT
GTGTCATCAGGAACCTCCGGAAGAACCCCAACTTTGACATCTGCACCCTCTTCATGGAAGTGATGCTGCC
CAGGGAGGAGCTCTACTGCCCCCCCATCACCGTCAAGGTCATCGATAACCGCCAGTTTGGCCGCCGGCCT
GTGGTGGGCCAGTGTACCATCCGCTCCCTGGAGAGCTTCCTGTGTGACCCCTACTCGGCGGAGAGTCCAT
CCCCACAGGGTGGCCCAGACGATGTGAGCCTACTCAGTCCTGGGGAAGACGTGCTCATCGACATTGATGA
CAAGGAGCCCCTCATCCCCATCCAGGAGGAAGAGTTCATCGATTGGTGGAGCAAATTCTTTGCCTCCATA
GGGGAGAGGGAAAAGTGCGGCTCCTACCTGGAGAAGGATTTTGACACCCTGAAGGTCTATGACACACAGC
TGGAGAATGTGGAGGCCTTTGAGGGCCTGTCTGACTTTTGTAACACCTTCAAGCTGTACCGGGGCAAGAC
GCAGGAGGAGACAGAAGATCCATCTGTGATTGGTGAATTTAAGGGCCTCTTCAAAATTTATCCCCTCCCA
GAAGACCCAGCCATCCCCATGCCCCCAAGACAGTTCCACCAGCTGGCCGCCCAGGGACCCCAGGAGTGCT
TGGTCCGTATCTACATTGTCCGAGCATTTGGCCTGCAGCCCAAGGACCCCAATGGAAAGTGTGATCCTTA
CATCAAGATCTCCATAGGGAAGAAATCAGTGAGTGACCAGGATAACTACATCCCCTGCACGCTGGAGCCC
GTATTTGGAAAGATGTTCGAGCTGACCTGCACTCTGCCTCTGGAGAAGGACCTAAAGATCACTCTCTATG
ACTATGACCTCCTCTCCAAGGACGAAAAGATCGGTGAGACGGTCGTCGACCTGGAGAACAGGCTGCTGTC
CAAGTTTGGGGCTCGCTGTGGACTCCCACAGACCTACTGTGTCTCTGGACCGAACCAGTGGCGGGACCAG
CTCCGCCCCTCCCAGCTCCTCCACCTCTTCTGCCAGCAGCATAGAGTCAAGGCACCTGTGTACCGGACAG
ACCGTGTAATGTTTCAGGATAAAGAATATTCCATTGAAGAGATAGAGGCTGGCAGGATCCCAAACCCACA
CCTGGGCCCAGTGGAGGAGCGTCTGGCTCTGCATGTGCTTCAGCAGCAGGGCCTGGTCCCGGAGCACGTG
GAGTCACGGCCCCTCTACAGCCCCCTGCAGCCAGACATCGAGCAGGGGAAGCTGCAGATGTGGGTCGACC
TATTTCCGAAGGCCCTGGGGCGGCCTGGACCTCCCTTCAACATCACCCCACGGAGAGCCAGAAGGTTTTT
CCTGCGTTGTATTATCTGGAATACCAGAGATGTGATCCTGGATGACCTGAGCCTCACGGGGGAGAAGATG
AGCGACATTTATGTGAAAGGTTGGATGATTGGCTTTGAAGAACACAAGCAAAAGACAGACGTGCATTATC
GTTCCCTGGGAGGTGAAGGCAACTTCAACTGGAGGTTCATTTTCCCCTTCGACTACCTGCCAGCTGAGCA
AGTCTGTACCATTGCCAAGAAGGATGCCTTCTGGAGGCTGGACAAGACTGAGAGCAAAATCCCAGCACGA
GTGGTGTTCCAGATCTGGGACAATGACAAGTTCTCCTTTGATGATTTTCTGGGCTCCCTGCAGCTCGATC
TCAACCGCATGCCCAAGCCAGCCAAGACAGCCAAGAAGTGCTCCTTGGACCAGCTGGATGATGCTTTCCA
CCCAGAATGGTTTGTGTCCCTTTTTGAGCAGAAAACAGTGAAGGGCTGGTGGCCCTGTGTAGCAGAAGAG
GGTGAGAAGAAAATACTGGCGGGCAAGCTGGAAATGACCTTGGAGATTGTAGCAGAGAGTGAGCATGAGG
AGCGGCCTGCTGGCCAGGGCCGGGATGAGCCCAACATGAACCCTAAGCTTGAGGACCCAAGGCGCCCCGA
CACCTCCTTCCTGTGGTTTACCTCCCCATACAAGACCATGAAGTTCATCCTGTGGCGGCGTTTCCGGTGG
GCCATCATCCTCTTCATCATCCTCTTCATCCTGCTGCTGTTCCTGGCCATCTTCATCTACGCCTTCCCGA
ACTATGCTGCCATGAAGCTGGTGAAGCCCTTCAGCTGAATCCCAATGGCGCGCCGAGCTTGGCTCGAGCA
TGGTCATAGCTGTTTCCTGTGTGAAATTGTTATCCGCTCACAATTCCACACAACATACGAGCCGGAAGCA
TAAAGTGTAAAGCCTGGGGTGCCTAATGAGTGAGCTAACTCACATTAATTGCGTTGCGCTCACTGCCCGC
TTTCCAGTCGGGAAACCTGTCGTGCCAGCTGCATTAATGAATCGGCCAACGCGCGGGGAGAGGCGGTTTG
CGTATTGGGCGCTCTTCCGCTTCCTCGCTCACTGACTCGCTGCGCTCGGTCGTTCGGCTGCGGCGAGCGG
TATCAGCTCACTCAAAGGCGGTAATACGGTTATCCACAGAATCAGGGGATAACGCAGGAAAGAACATGTG
AGCAAAAGGCCAGCAAAAGGCCAGGAACCGTAAAAAGGCCGCGTTGCTGGCGTTTTTCCATAGGCTCCGC
CCCCCTGACGAGCATCACAAAAATCGACGCTCAAGTCAGAGGTGGCGAAACCCGACAGGACTATAAAGAT
ACCAGGCGTTTCCCCCTGGAAGCTCCCTCGTGCGCTCTCCTGTTCCGACCCTGCCGCTTACCGGATACCT
GTCCGCCTTTCTCCCTTCGGGAAGCGTGGCGCTTTCTCATAGCTCACGCTGTAGGTATCTCAGTTCGGTG
TAGGTCGTTCGCTCCAAGCTGGGCTGTGTGCACGAACCCCCCGTTCAGCCCGACCGCTGCGCCTTATCCG
GTAACTATCGTCTTGAGTCCAACCCGGTAAGACACGACTTATCGCCACTGGCAGCAGCCACTGGTAACAG
GATTAGCAGAGCGAGGTATGTAGGCGGTGCTACAGAGTTCTTGAAGTGGTGGCCTAACTACGGCTACACT
AGAAGAACAGTATTTGGTATCTGCGCTCTGCTGAAGCCAGTTACCTTCGGAAAAAGAGTTGGTAGCTCTT
GATCCGGCAAACAAACCACCGCTGGTAGCGGTGGTTTTTTTGTTTGCAAGCAGCAGATTACGCGCAGAAA
AAAAGGATCTCAAGAAGATCCTTTGATCTTTTCTACGGGGTCTGACGCTCAGTGGAACGAAAACTCACGT
TAAGGGATTTTGGTCATGAGATTATCAAAAAGGATCTTCACCTAGATCCTTTTAAATTAAAAATGAAGTT
TTAAATCAATCTAAAGTATATATGAGTAAACTTGGTCTGACAGTTAGAAAAACTCATCGAGCATCAAATG
AAACTGCAATTTATTCATATCAGGATTATCAATACCATATTTTTGAAAAAGCCGTTTCTGTAATGAAGGA
GAAAACTCACCGAGGCAGTTCCATAGGATGGCAAGATCCTGGTATCGGTCTGCGATTCCGACTCGTCCAA
CATCAATACAACCTATTAATTTCCCCTCGTCAAAAATAAGGTTATCAAGTGAGAAATCACCATGAGTGAC
GACTGAATCCGGTGAGAATGGCAAAAGTTTATGCATTTCTTTCCAGACTTGTTCAACAGGCCAGCCATTA
CGCTCGTCATCAAAATCACTCGCATCAACCAAACCGTTATTCATTCGTGATTGCGCCTGAGCGAGACGAA
ATACGCGATCGCTGTTAAAAGGACAATTACAAACAGGAATCGAATGCAACCGGCGCAGGAACACTGCCAG
CGCATCAACAATATTTTCACCTGAATCAGGATATTCTTCTAATACCTGGAATGCTGTTTTCCCAGGGATC
GCAGTGGTGAGTAACCATGCATCATCAGGAGTACGGATAAAATGCTTGATGGTCGGAAGAGGCATAAATT
CCGTCAGCCAGTTTAGTCTGACCATCTCATCTGTAACATCATTGGCAACGCTACCTTTGCCATGTTTCAG
AAACAACTCTGGCGCATCGGGCTTCCCATACAATCGATAGATTGTCGCACCTGATTGCCCGACATTATCG
CGAGCCCATTTATACCCATATAAATCAGCATCCATGTTGGAATTTAATCGCGGCCTAGAGCAAGACGTTT
CCCGTTGAATATGGCTCATACTCTTCCTTTTTCAATATTATTGAAGCATTTATCAGGGTTATTGTCTCAT
GAGCGGATACATATTTGAATGTATTTAGAAAAATAAACAAATAGGGGTTCCGCGCACATTTCCCCGAAAA
GTGCCACCTGACGTCTAAGAAACCATTATTATCATGACATTAACCTATAAAAATAGGCGTATCACGAGGC
CCTTTCGTCTCGCGCGTTTCGGTGATGACGGTGAAAACCTCTGACACATGCAGCTCCCGGAGACGGTCAC
AGCTTGTCTGTAAGCGGATGCCGGGAGCAGACAAGCCCGTCAGGGCGCGTCAGCGGGTGTTGGCGGGTGT
CGGGGCTGGCTTAACTATGCGGCATCAGAGCAGATTGTACTGAGAGTGCACCATATGCGGTGTGAAATAC
CGCACAGATGCGTAAGGAGAAAATACCGCATCAGGCGCCATTCGCCATTCAGGCTGCGCAACTGTTGGGA
AGGGCGATCGGTGCGGGCCTCTTCGCTATTACGCCAGCTGGCGAAAGGGGGATGTGCTGCAAGGCGATTA
AG
Features (pLannotate 1.2.2; 11 found; start..end, strand, type, name):
     65..6265    +  CDS            DYSF: DYSF_HUMAN - Also known as FER1L1. Experimental evidence at protein level: Swiss-Prot protein existence level 1. Key calcium ion sensor involved in the Ca(2+)-triggered synaptic vesicle-plasma membrane fusion. Plays a role in the sarcolemma repair mechanism of both skeletal muscle and cardiomyocytes that permits rapid resealing of membranes disrupted by mechanical stress (By similarity). From Homo sapiens (Human).
   6327..6343    -  protein_bind   lac operator: The lac repressor binds to the lac operator to inhibit transcription in E. coli. This inhibition can be relieved by adding lactose or isopropyl-β-D-thiogalactopyranoside (IPTG). lac repressor encoded by lacI
   6351..6381    -  promoter       lac promoter: promoter for the E. coli lac operon
   6396..6417    -  protein_bind   CAP binding site: CAP binding activates transcription in the presence of cAMP. E. coli catabolite activator protein
   6430..6522    -  CDS            lacI (fragment): lac repressor; lacI; The lac repressor binds to the lac operator to inhibit transcription in E. coli. This inhibition can be relieved by adding lactose or isopropyl-β-D-thiogalactopyranoside (IPTG).
   6705..7293    -  rep_origin     ori: high-copy-number ColE1/pMB1/pBR322/pUC origin of replication
   7464..8279    -  CDS            KanR: aminoglycoside phosphotransferase; aph(3')-Ia; confers resistance to kanamycin in bacteria or G418 (Geneticin®) in eukaryotes
   8280..8384    -  promoter       AmpR promoter: bla
   8479..8514    +  CDS            rop (fragment): Rop protein, which maintains plasmids at low copy number; rop
   8616..8715    +  misc_feature   bom (fragment): basis of mobility region from pBR322
   8721..56      -  CDS            lacZα (fragment) (across the origin): LacZα fragment of β-galactosidase; lacZ fragment
