[The description below was written by a language model from this plasmid's Addgene catalogue record and pLannotate feature annotations shown in this document.]
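Description:
pUC57 DYSF, alt exon 1a is a high-copy bacterial cloning plasmid of about 8.8 kb, built on the pUC57-Kan backbone and carrying a human dysferlin (DYSF) coding sequence. It is propagated in E. coli through the ColE1/pUC-type origin of replication. Selection is with kanamycin, using an aminoglycoside phosphotransferase gene (aph(3')-Ia) that the annotation places directly downstream of the bla (AmpR) promoter. Short fragments of rop, the pBR322 bom region and lacI are also annotated; these appear to be backbone remnants rather than functional elements.

The insert is annotated as a DYSF open reading frame of roughly 6.2 kb on the forward strand. It lies in the cloning region, between a lacZα fragment and the lac promoter, lac operator and CAP binding site. According to the depositor's naming scheme, this version begins with alternative exon 1a instead of canonical exon 1. Because the optional exons 5a, 17 and 40a are named only when present, they are taken to be absent here, while all the non-optional exons are included. Dysferlin is a calcium-sensing protein involved in resealing the sarcolemma of skeletal muscle and cardiomyocytes.

Although the catalogue lists the vector type as bacterial expression, the lac promoter is annotated on the opposite strand to the DYSF reading frame. No eukaryotic promoter, polyadenylation signal, epitope tag or reporter is annotated. The plasmid therefore seems best regarded as a storage and source clone from which this isoform can be subcloned into expression vectors. The cloning method is not recorded. The stated purpose is research on alternative isoforms of dysferlin.
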