Addgene plasmid #87902: pUC57 DYSF, alt exon 1a
Purpose: research of alternative isoforms of the protein dysferlin
Depositing lab: Jain Foundation.
Backbone
  Vector backbone: pUC57 Kan
  Vector type: Bacterial Expression
Growth in bacteria
  Bacterial resistance: Kanamycin, 50 μg/mL
  Growth temperature: 37°C
  Growth strain: DH5alpha
  Copy number: High Copy
Gene/Insert
  Gene/Insert name: DYSF, alt exon 1a
  Species: H. sapiens (human)
  Mutation: alternative isoforms, see comments
  Entrez Gene: DYSF (a.k.a. FER1L1, LGMD2B, LGMDR2, MMD1)
  Cloning method: Unknown
Terms and licenses: Academic/Nonprofit Terms; Industry Terms: Not Available to Industry
Depositor comments: There are alternative isoforms of the dysferlin protein. The insert contained in this plasmid is described as such: 1. Dysferlin can utilize exon 1 or alternative exon 1a to build a full protein. Therefore, which exon 1 has been included in the construct is noted. 2. Exons 5a, 17 and 40a are optional exons, so if the exon is listed, it is included in the name. 3. The remainder of the exons are not optional, and are included in all constructs.
How to cite: pUC57 DYSF, alt exon 1a was a gift from Jain Foundation (Addgene plasmid # 87902 ; http://n2t.net/addgene:87902 ; RRID:Addgene_87902)
