>Addgene plasmid #87902 | pUC57 DYSF, alt exon 1a | depositor partial sequence | sequence record 171342 | pUC57 DYSF, alt exon 1a sequence 6204 bps
ATGCTGTGCTGCCTGCTGGTGAGGGCCAGCAACCTCCCCAGTGCGAAGAAGGACCGGCGCAGCGACCCTG
TCGCAAGCCTGACTTTCCGAGGGGTGAAGAAGAGAACCAAAGTCATCAAGAACAGCGTGAACCCTGTATG
GAATGAGGGATTTGAATGGGACCTCAAGGGCATCCCCCTGGACCAGGGCTCTGAGCTTCATGTGGTGGTC
AAAGACCATGAGACGATGGGGAGGAACAGGTTCCTGGGGGAAGCCAAGGTCCCACTCCGAGAGGTCCTCG
CCACCCCTAGTCTGTCCGCCAGCTTCAATGCCCCCCTGCTGGACACCAAGAAGCAGCCCACAGGGGCCTC
GCTGGTCCTGCAGGTGTCCTACACACCGCTGCCTGGAGCTGTGCCCCTGTTCCCGCCCCCTACTCCTCTG
GAGCCCTCCCCGACTCTGCCTGACCTGGATGTAGTGGCAGACACAGGAGGAGAGGAAGACACAGAGGACC
AGGGACTCACTGGAGATGAGGCGGAGCCATTCCTGGATCAAAGCGGAGGCCCGGGGGCTCCCACCACCCC
AAGGAAACTACCTTCACGTCCTCCGCCCCACTACCCCGGGATCAAAAGAAAGCGAAGTGCGCCTACATCT
AGAAAGCTGCTGTCAGACAAACCGCAGGATTTCCAGATCAGGGTCCAGGTGATCGAGGGGCGCCAGCTGC
CGGGGGTGAACATCAAGCCTGTGGTCAAGGTTACCGCTGCAGGGCAGACCAAGCGGACGCGGATCCACAA
GGGAAACAGCCCACTCTTCAATGAGACTCTTTTCTTCAACTTGTTTGACTCTCCTGGGGAGCTGTTTGAT
GAGCCCATCTTTATCACGGTGGTAGACTCTCGTTCTCTCAGGACAGATGCTCTCCTCGGGGAGTTCCGGA
TGGACGTGGGCACCATTTACAGAGAGCCCCGGCACGCCTATCTCAGGAAGTGGCTGCTGCTCTCAGACCC
TGATGACTTCTCTGCTGGGGCCAGAGGCTACCTGAAAACAAGCCTTTGTGTGCTGGGGCCTGGGGACGAA
GCGCCTCTGGAGAGAAAAGACCCCTCTGAAGACAAGGAGGACATTGAAAGCAACCTGCTCCGGCCCACAG
GCGTAGCCCTGCGAGGAGCCCACTTCTGCCTGAAGGTCTTCCGGGCCGAGGACTTGCCGCAGATGGACGA
TGCCGTGATGGACAACGTGAAACAGATCTTTGGCTTCGAGAGTAACAAGAAGAACTTGGTGGACCCCTTT
GTGGAGGTCAGCTTTGCGGGGAAAATGCTGTGCAGCAAGATCTTGGAGAAGACGGCCAACCCTCAGTGGA
ACCAGAACATCACACTGCCTGCCATGTTTCCCTCCATGTGCGAAAAAATGAGGATTCGTATCATAGACTG
GGACCGCCTGACTCACAATGACATCGTGGCTACCACCTACCTGAGTATGTCGAAAATCTCTGCCCCTGGA
GGAGAAATAGAAGTGGATGACTACCTGGGCTTCCTCCCCACTTTTGGGCCCTGCTACATCAACCTCTATG
GCAGTCCCAGAGAGTTCACAGGCTTCCCAGACCCCTACACAGAGCTCAACACAGGCAAGGGGGAAGGTGT
GGCTTATCGTGGCCGGCTTCTGCTCTCCCTGGAGACCAAGCTGGTGGAGCACAGTGAACAGAAGGTGGAG
GACCTTCCTGCGGATGACATCCTCCGGGTGGAGAAGTACCTTAGGAGGCGCAAGTACTCCCTGTTTGCGG
CCTTCTACTCAGCCACCATGCTGCAGGATGTGGATGACGCCATCCAGTTTGAGGTCAGCATCGGGAACTA
CGGGAACAAGTTCGACATGACCTGCCTGCCGCTGGCCTCCACCACTCAGTACAGCCGTGCAGTCTTTGAC
GGGTGCCACTACTACTACCTACCCTGGGGTAACGTGAAACCCGTGGTGGTGCTGTCATCCTACTGGGAGG
ACATCAGCCATAGAATCGAGACTCAGAACCAGCTGCTTGGGATTGCTGACCGGCTGGAAGCTGGCCTGGA
GCAGGTCCACCTGGCCCTGAAGGCGCAGTGCTCCACGGAGGACGTGGACTCGCTGGTGGCTCAGCTGACG
GATGAGCTCATCGCAGGCTGCAGCCAGCCTCTGGGTGACATCCATGAGACACCCTCTGCCACCCACCTGG
ACCAGTACCTGTACCAGCTGCGCACCCATCACCTGAGCCAAATCACTGAGGCTGCCCTGGCCCTGAAGCT
CGGCCACAGTGAGCTCCCTGCAGCTCTGGAGCAGGCGGAGGACTGGCTCCTGCGTCTGCGTGCCCTGGCA
GAGGAGCCCCAGAACAGCCTGCCGGACATCGTCATCTGGATGCTGCAGGGAGACAAGCGTGTGGCATACC
AGCGGGTGCCTGCCCACCAAGTCCTCTTCTCCCGGCGGGGTGCCAACTACTGTGGCAAGAATTGTGGGAA
GCTACAGACAATCTTTCTGAAATATCCGATGGAGAAGGTGCCTGGCGCCCGGATGCCAGTGCAGATACGG
GTCAAGCTGTGGTTTGGGCTCTCTGTGGATGAGAAGGAGTTCAACCAGTTTGCTGAGGGGAAGCTGTCTG
TCTTTGCTGAAACCTATGAGAACGAGACTAAGTTGGCCCTTGTTGGGAACTGGGGCACAACGGGCCTCAC
CTACCCCAAGTTTTCTGACGTCACGGGCAAGATCAAGCTACCCAAGGACAGCTTCCGCCCCTCGGCCGGC
TGGACCTGGGCTGGAGATTGGTTCGTGTGCCCGGAGAAGACTCTGCTCCATGACATGGACGCCGGTCACC
TGAGCTTCGTGGAAGAGGTGTTTGAGAACCAGACCCGGCTTCCCGGAGGCCAGTGGATCTACATGAGTGA
CAACTACACCGATGTGAACGGGGAGAAGGTGCTTCCCAAGGATGACATTGAGTGCCCACTGGGCTGGAAG
TGGGAAGATGAGGAATGGTCCACAGACCTCAACCGGGCTGTCGATGAGCAAGGCTGGGAGTATAGCATCA
CCATCCCCCCGGAGCGGAAGCCGAAGCACTGGGTCCCTGCTGAGAAGATGTACTACACACACCGACGGCG
GCGCTGGGTGCGCCTGCGCAGGAGGGATCTCAGCCAAATGGAAGCACTGAAAAGGCACAGGCAGGCGGAG
GCGGAGGGCGAGGGCTGGGAGTACGCCTCTCTTTTTGGCTGGAAGTTCCACCTCGAGTACCGCAAGACAG
ATGCCTTCCGCCGCCGCCGCTGGCGCCGTCGCATGGAGCCACTGGAGAAGACGGGGCCTGCAGCTGTGTT
TGCCCTTGAGGGGGCCCTGGGCGGCGTGATGGATGACAAGAGTGAAGATTCCATGTCCGTCTCCACCTTG
AGCTTCGGTGTGAACAGACCCACGATTTCCTGCATATTCGACTATGGGAACCGCTACCATCTACGCTGCT
ACATGTACCAGGCCCGGGACCTGGCTGCGATGGACAAGGACTCTTTTTCTGATCCCTATGCCATCGTCTC
CTTCCTGCACCAGAGCCAGAAGACGGTGGTGGTGAAGAACACCCTTAACCCCACCTGGGACCAGACGCTC
ATCTTCTACGAGATCGAGATCTTTGGCGAGCCGGCCACAGTTGCTGAGCAACCGCCCAGCATTGTGGTGG
AGCTGTACGACCATGACACTTATGGTGCAGACGAGTTTATGGGTCGCTGCATCTGTCAACCGAGTCTGGA
ACGGATGCCACGGCTGGCCTGGTTCCCACTGACGAGGGGCAGCCAGCCGTCGGGGGAGCTGCTGGCCTCT
TTTGAGCTCATCCAGAGAGAGAAGCCGGCCATCCACCATATTCCTGGTTTTGAGGTGCAGGAGACATCAA
GGATCCTGGATGAGTCTGAGGACACAGACCTGCCCTACCCACCACCCCAGAGGGAGGCCAACATCTACAT
GGTTCCTCAGAACATCAAGCCAGCGCTCCAGCGTACCGCCATCGAGATCCTGGCATGGGGCCTGCGGAAC
ATGAAGAGTTACCAGCTGGCCAACATCTCCTCCCCCAGCCTCGTGGTAGAGTGTGGGGGCCAGACGGTGC
AGTCCTGTGTCATCAGGAACCTCCGGAAGAACCCCAACTTTGACATCTGCACCCTCTTCATGGAAGTGAT
GCTGCCCAGGGAGGAGCTCTACTGCCCCCCCATCACCGTCAAGGTCATCGATAACCGCCAGTTTGGCCGC
CGGCCTGTGGTGGGCCAGTGTACCATCCGCTCCCTGGAGAGCTTCCTGTGTGACCCCTACTCGGCGGAGA
GTCCATCCCCACAGGGTGGCCCAGACGATGTGAGCCTACTCAGTCCTGGGGAAGACGTGCTCATCGACAT
TGATGACAAGGAGCCCCTCATCCCCATCCAGGAGGAAGAGTTCATCGATTGGTGGAGCAAATTCTTTGCC
TCCATAGGGGAGAGGGAAAAGTGCGGCTCCTACCTGGAGAAGGATTTTGACACCCTGAAGGTCTATGACA
CACAGCTGGAGAATGTGGAGGCCTTTGAGGGCCTGTCTGACTTTTGTAACACCTTCAAGCTGTACCGGGG
CAAGACGCAGGAGGAGACAGAAGATCCATCTGTGATTGGTGAATTTAAGGGCCTCTTCAAAATTTATCCC
CTCCCAGAAGACCCAGCCATCCCCATGCCCCCAAGACAGTTCCACCAGCTGGCCGCCCAGGGACCCCAGG
AGTGCTTGGTCCGTATCTACATTGTCCGAGCATTTGGCCTGCAGCCCAAGGACCCCAATGGAAAGTGTGA
TCCTTACATCAAGATCTCCATAGGGAAGAAATCAGTGAGTGACCAGGATAACTACATCCCCTGCACGCTG
GAGCCCGTATTTGGAAAGATGTTCGAGCTGACCTGCACTCTGCCTCTGGAGAAGGACCTAAAGATCACTC
TCTATGACTATGACCTCCTCTCCAAGGACGAAAAGATCGGTGAGACGGTCGTCGACCTGGAGAACAGGCT
GCTGTCCAAGTTTGGGGCTCGCTGTGGACTCCCACAGACCTACTGTGTCTCTGGACCGAACCAGTGGCGG
GACCAGCTCCGCCCCTCCCAGCTCCTCCACCTCTTCTGCCAGCAGCATAGAGTCAAGGCACCTGTGTACC
GGACAGACCGTGTAATGTTTCAGGATAAAGAATATTCCATTGAAGAGATAGAGGCTGGCAGGATCCCAAA
CCCACACCTGGGCCCAGTGGAGGAGCGTCTGGCTCTGCATGTGCTTCAGCAGCAGGGCCTGGTCCCGGAG
CACGTGGAGTCACGGCCCCTCTACAGCCCCCTGCAGCCAGACATCGAGCAGGGGAAGCTGCAGATGTGGG
TCGACCTATTTCCGAAGGCCCTGGGGCGGCCTGGACCTCCCTTCAACATCACCCCACGGAGAGCCAGAAG
GTTTTTCCTGCGTTGTATTATCTGGAATACCAGAGATGTGATCCTGGATGACCTGAGCCTCACGGGGGAG
AAGATGAGCGACATTTATGTGAAAGGTTGGATGATTGGCTTTGAAGAACACAAGCAAAAGACAGACGTGC
ATTATCGTTCCCTGGGAGGTGAAGGCAACTTCAACTGGAGGTTCATTTTCCCCTTCGACTACCTGCCAGC
TGAGCAAGTCTGTACCATTGCCAAGAAGGATGCCTTCTGGAGGCTGGACAAGACTGAGAGCAAAATCCCA
GCACGAGTGGTGTTCCAGATCTGGGACAATGACAAGTTCTCCTTTGATGATTTTCTGGGCTCCCTGCAGC
TCGATCTCAACCGCATGCCCAAGCCAGCCAAGACAGCCAAGAAGTGCTCCTTGGACCAGCTGGATGATGC
TTTCCACCCAGAATGGTTTGTGTCCCTTTTTGAGCAGAAAACAGTGAAGGGCTGGTGGCCCTGTGTAGCA
GAAGAGGGTGAGAAGAAAATACTGGCGGGCAAGCTGGAAATGACCTTGGAGATTGTAGCAGAGAGTGAGC
ATGAGGAGCGGCCTGCTGGCCAGGGCCGGGATGAGCCCAACATGAACCCTAAGCTTGAGGACCCAAGGCG
CCCCGACACCTCCTTCCTGTGGTTTACCTCCCCATACAAGACCATGAAGTTCATCCTGTGGCGGCGTTTC
CGGTGGGCCATCATCCTCTTCATCATCCTCTTCATCCTGCTGCTGTTCCTGGCCATCTTCATCTACGCCT
TCCCGAACTATGCTGCCATGAAGCTGGTGAAGCCCTTCAGCTGA
